Addgene plasmid #238742: NanoLuc-CISH Fusion Vector
Depositing lab: Promega Corporation.
Backbone
  Vector backbone: pFN31K Nluc CMV-neo Flexi(R) Vector
  Vector type: Mammalian Expression
  Selectable markers: Neomycin
Growth in bacteria
  Bacterial resistance: Kanamycin, 50 μg/mL
  Growth temperature: 37°C
  Growth strain: DH5alpha
  Copy number: High Copy
Gene/Insert
  Gene/Insert name: CISH
  Species: H. sapiens (human)
  Mutation: None
  Entrez Gene: CISH (a.k.a. BACTS2, CIS, CIS-1, G18, SOCS)
  Promoter: CMV
  Tag / fusion protein: NanoLuc (R) (N terminal on backbone)
  Cloning method: Other
How to cite: NanoLuc-CISH Fusion Vector was a gift from Promega Corporation (Addgene plasmid # 238742 ; http://n2t.net/addgene:238742 ; RRID:Addgene_238742)
