[The description below was written by a language model from this plasmid's Addgene catalogue record and pLannotate feature annotations shown in this document.]
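Description:
NanoLuc-CISH Fusion Vector is a mammalian expression plasmid of about 5.5 kb built on the pFN31K Nluc CMV-neo Flexi Vector backbone. It encodes human CISH, with no recorded mutations, fused at its N terminus to NanoLuc luciferase. It is propagated in E. coli as a high-copy plasmid from a ColE1/pUC-type origin, and a ColE1 cer site helps keep the plasmid monomeric. A single neo (nptII) gene serves both hosts. A bacterial EM7 promoter drives it for kanamycin selection in E. coli, and an SV40 enhancer/early promoter with a synthetic poly(A) signal drives it for neomycin-class selection of stably transfected mammalian cells.

In the expression cassette, the CMV immediate-early enhancer and promoter are followed by a chimeric β-globin/immunoglobulin intron, which generally improves transcript processing and expression. Next come the human codon-optimized Nluc coding sequence and, a short distance downstream, the CISH open reading frame, with an SV40 polyadenylation signal annotated after the insert. A T7 promoter just upstream of Nluc also allows transcription by T7 RNA polymerase, for example for in vitro expression. Several short annotated fragments (SET1, T7 terminator, large T antigen, M13 ori, bom, tnpA) look like backbone remnants or partial matches rather than functional elements.

CISH is a SOCS-family protein that negatively regulates cytokine signalling through the JAK-STAT5 pathway, and it may act as the substrate-recognition component of an Elongin BC-cullin-SOCS-box E3 ubiquitin ligase. The record does not state an intended application. A NanoLuc fusion of this kind provides a small, bright luminescent tag, typically used to quantify protein levels or as an energy donor in bioluminescence resonance energy transfer assays of protein interactions or ligand binding in live cells.
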