Features (pLannotate 1.2.2; 20 found; start..end, strand, type, name):
    140..517     +  enhancer       CMV enhancer: human cytomegalovirus immediate early enhancer
    519..718     +  promoter       CMV promoter: human cytomegalovirus (CMV) immediate early promoter
    857..989     +  intron         chimeric intron: chimera between introns from human β-globin and immunoglobulin heavy chain genes
   1033..1051    +  promoter       T7 promoter: promoter for bacteriophage T7 RNA polymerase
   1065..1577    +  CDS            Nluc: NanoLuc® luciferase human codon-optimized
   1599..2372    +  CDS            CISH: CISH_HUMAN - Also known as G18. Experimental evidence at protein level: Swiss-Prot protein existence level 1. SOCS family proteins form part of a classical negative feedback system that regulates cytokine signal transduction. CIS is involved in the negative regulation of cytokines that signal through the JAK-STAT5 pathway such as erythropoietin, prolactin and interleukin 3 (IL3) receptor. Inhibits STAT5 trans-activation by suppressing its tyrosine phosphorylation. May be a substrate-recognition component of a SCF-like ECS (Elongin BC-CUL2/5-SOCS-box protein) E3 ubiquitin-protein ligase complex
   2381..2436    +  misc_feature   MCS: pUC18/19 multiple cloning site
   2443..2492    +  CDS            SET1 (fragment): solubility-enhancement tag derived from T7 phage gene 10B
   2500..2519    +  terminator     T7 terminator (fragment): transcription terminator for bacteriophage T7 RNA polymerase
   2541..2662    -  polyA_signal   SV40 poly(A) signal: SV40 polyadenylation signal
   2685..2753    -  CDS            large T antigen (fragment): large T antigen from SV40 (simian virus 40)
   2758..2790    +  rep_origin     M13 ori (fragment): M13 bacteriophage origin of replication; arrow indicates direction of (+) strand synthesis
   2791..2842    -  misc_feature   bom (fragment): basis of mobility region from pBR322
   2907..3264    +  promoter       SV40 promoter: SV40 enhancer and early promoter
   3279..3326    +  promoter       EM7 promoter: synthetic bacterial promoter&nbsp
   3358..4149    +  CDS            neo: KKA2_KLEPN - Also known as kan, nptII. Experimental evidence at protein level: Swiss-Prot protein existence level 1. Resistance to kanamycin, neomycin, paromomycin, ribostamycin, butirosin and gentamicin B. From Klebsiella pneumoniae.
   4216..4264    +  polyA_signal   poly(A) signal: synthetic polyadenylation signal
   4285..4374    -  CDS            tnpA (fragment): TN5P_ECOLX - Also known as tnp. Experimental evidence at protein level: Swiss-Prot protein existence level 1. Mediates transposition of transposon Tn5 by a 'cut and paste' mechanism. First, the monomeric transposase binds the 19 bp inverted DNA repeats flanking the transposon. Then, dimerization of the DNA- bound transposase creates a synaptic DNA complex. After nicking of the first DNA strand, excision of the transposon proceeds through a series of intermediates. The transposase then mediates the insertion of the transposon at a new site by strand transfer. The activity of the wild- type tran
   4503..5091    -  rep_origin     ori: high-copy-number ColE1/pMB1/pBR322/pUC origin of replication
   5207..5490    +  misc_feature   cer region: ColE1-derived recombination site that helps to maintain plasmids as monomers
>Addgene plasmid #238742 | NanoLuc-CISH Fusion Vector | addgene full sequence | sequence record 479773 | Addgene NGS Result
TCAATATTGGCCATTAGCCATATTATTCATTGGTTATATAGCATAAATCAATATTGGCTATTGGCCATTG
CATACGTTGTATCTATATCATAATATGTACATTTATATTGGCTCATGTCCAATATGACCGCCATGTTGGC
ATTGATTATTGACTAGTTATTAATAGTAATCAATTACGGGGTCATTAGTTCATAGCCCATATATGGAGTT
CCGCGTTACATAACTTACGGTAAATGGCCCGCCTGGCTGACCGCCCAACGACCCCCGCCCATTGACGTCA
ATAATGACGTATGTTCCCATAGTAACGCCAATAGGGACTTTCCATTGACGTCAATGGGTGGAGTATTTAC
GGTAAACTGCCCACTTGGCAGTACATCAAGTGTATCATATGCCAAGTCCGCCCCCTATTGACGTCAATGA
CGGTAAATGGCCCGCCTGGCATTATGCCCAGTACATGACCTTACGGGACTTTCCTACTTGGCAGTACATC
TACGTATTAGTCATCGCTATTACCATGGTGATGCGGTTTTGGCAGTACACCAATGGGCGTGGATAGCGGT
TTGACTCACGGGGATTTCCAAGTCTCCACCCCATTGACGTCAATGGGAGTTTGTTTTGGCACCAAAATCA
ACGGGACTTTCCAAAATGTCGTAATAACCCCGCCCCGTTGACGCAAATGGGCGGTAGGCGTGTACGGTGG
GAGGTCTATATAAGCAGAGCTGGTTTAGTGAACCGTCAGATCACTAGAAGCTTTATTGCGGTAGTTTATC
ACAGTTAAATTGCTAACGCAGTCAGTGCTTCTGACACAACAGTCTCGAACTTAAGCTGCAGAAGTTGGTC
GTGAGGCACTGGGCAGGTAAGTATCAAGGTTACAAGACAGGTTTAAGGAGACCAATAGAAACTGGGCTTG
TCGAGACAGAGAAGACTCTTGCGTTTCTGATAGGCACCTATTGGTCTTACTGACATCCACTTTGCCTTTC
TCTCCACAGGTGTCCACTCCCAGTTCAATTACAGCTCTTAAGGCTAGAGTATTAATACGACTCACTATAG
GGCTAGCGCTCACCATGGTCTTCACACTCGAAGATTTCGTTGGGGACTGGCGACAGACAGCCGGCTACAA
CCTGGACCAAGTCCTTGAACAGGGAGGTGTGTCCAGTTTGTTTCAGAATCTCGGGGTGTCCGTAACTCCG
ATCCAAAGGATTGTCCTGAGCGGTGAAAATGGGCTGAAGATCGACATCCATGTCATCATCCCGTATGAAG
GTCTGAGCGGCGACCAAATGGGCCAGATCGAAAAAATTTTTAAGGTGGTGTACCCTGTGGATGATCATCA
CTTTAAGGTGATCCTGCACTATGGCACACTGGTAATCGACGGGGTTACGCCGAACATGATCGACTATTTC
GGACGGCCGTATGAAGGCATCGCCGTGTTCGACGGCAAAAAGATCACTGTAACAGGGACCCTGTGGAACG
GCAACAAAATTATCGACGAGCGCCTGATCAACCCCGACGGCTCCCTGCTGTTCCGAGTAACCATCAACGG
AGTGACCGGCTGGCGGCTGTGCGAACGCATTCTGGCGGGCTCGAGCGGCGCGATCGCCATGGTTCTCTGC
GTTCAGGGACCTCGTCCTTTGCTGGCTGTTGAGCGGACTGGTCAGCGGCCACTGTGGGCTCCGTCCCTGG
AACTGCCCAAGCCAGTCATGCAGCCATTGCCTGCTGGTGCCTTCCTCGAAGAGGTTGCAGAGGGTACCCC
AGCCCAGACAGAGAGTGAGCCAAAGGTGCTGGACCCAGAGGAGGATCTGCTGTGCATAGCCAAGACCTTC
TCCTACCTTCGGGAATCTGGCTGGTATTGGGGTTCCATTACGGCCAGCGAGGCCCGACAACACCTGCAGA
AGATGCCAGAAGGCACGTTCTTAGTACGTGACAGCACGCACCCCAGCTACCTGTTCACGCTGTCAGTGAA
AACCACTCGTGGCCCAACCAATGTACGCATTGAGTATGCCGACTCCAGCTTCCGTCTGGACTCCAACTGC
TTGTCCAGGCCACGCATCCTGGCCTTTCCGGATGTGGTCAGCCTTGTGCAGCACTATGTGGCCTCCTGCA
CTGCTGATACCCGAAGCGACAGCCCAGATCCTGCTCCCACCCCAGCCCTGCCTATGCCTAAGGAGGATGC
GCCTAGTGACCCAGCACTGCCTGCTCCTCCACCAGCTACTGCTGTACACCTAAAACTGGTGCAGCCCTTT
GTACGCAGAAGCAGTGCACGCAGCCTGCAACACCTGTGCCGCCTTGTTATCAACCGTCTGGTGGCCGATG
TTGACTGCCTGCCACTGCCCCGGCGCATGGCTGACTACCTCCGACAGTACCCCTTCCAGCTCGTTTAAAC
GAATTCGGGCTCGGTACCCGGGGATCCTCTAGAGTCGACCTGCAGGCATGCAAGCTGATCCGGCTGCTAA
CAAAGCCCGAAAGGAAGCTGAGTTGGCTGCTGCCACCGCTGAGCAATAACTAGCATAACCCCTTGGGGCG
GCCGCTTCGAGCAGACATGATAAGATACATTGATGAGTTTGGACAAACCACAACTAGAATGCAGTGAAAA
AAATGCTTTATTTGTGAAATTTGTGATGCTATTGCTTTATTTGTAACCATTATAAGCTGCAATAAACAAG
TTAACAACAACAATTGCATTCATTTTATGTTTCAGGTTCAGGGGGAGATGTGGGAGGTTTTTTTAAGCAA
GTAAAACCTCTACAAATGTGGTAAAATCGAATTTTAACAAAATATTAACGCTTACAATTTCCTGATGCGG
TATTTTCTCCTTACGCATCTGTGCGGTATTTCACACCGCATACGCGGATCTGCGCAGCACCATGGCCTGA
AATAACCTCTGAAAGAGGAACTTGGTTAGGTACCTTCTGAGGCGGAAAGAACCAGCTGTGGAATGTGTGT
CAGTTAGGGTGTGGAAAGTCCCCAGGCTCCCCAGCAGGCAGAAGTATGCAAAGCATGCATCTCAATTAGT
CAGCAACCAGGTGTGGAAAGTCCCCAGGCTCCCCAGCAGGCAGAAGTATGCAAAGCATGCATCTCAATTA
GTCAGCAACCATAGTCCCGCCCCTAACTCCGCCCATCCCGCCCCTAACTCCGCCCAGTTCCGCCCATTCT
CCGCCCCATGGCTGACTAATTTTTTTTATTTATGCAGAGGCCGAGGCCGCCTCGGCCTCTGAGCTATTCC
AGAAGTAGTGAGGAGGCTTTTTTGGAGGCCTAGGCTTTTGCAAAAAGCTTAATTAACTGTTGACAATTAA
TCATCGGCATAGTATATCGGCATAGTATAATACGACAAGGTGAGGAACTAAACCCAGGAGGCAGATCATG
ATTGAACAAGATGGATTGCACGCAGGTTCTCCGGCCGCTTGGGTGGAGAGGCTATTCGGCTATGACTGGG
CACAACAGACAATCGGCTGCTCTGATGCCGCCGTGTTCCGGCTGTCAGCGCAGGGGCGCCCGGTTCTTTT
TGTCAAGACCGACCTGTCCGGTGCCCTGAATGAACTGCAGGACGAGGCAGCGCGGCTATCGTGGCTGGCC
ACGACGGGCGTTCCTTGCGCAGCTGTGCTCGACGTTGTCACTGAAGCGGGAAGGGACTGGCTGCTATTGG
GCGAAGTGCCGGGGCAGGATCTCCTGTCATCTCACCTTGCTCCTGCCGAGAAAGTATCCATCATGGCTGA
TGCAATGCGGCGGCTGCATACGCTTGATCCGGCTACCTGCCCATTCGACCACCAAGCGAAACATCGCATC
GAGCGAGCACGTACTCGGATGGAAGCCGGTCTTGTCGATCAGGATGATCTGGACGAAGAGCATCAGGGGC
TCGCGCCAGCCGAACTGTTCGCCAGGCTCAAGGCGCGCATGCCCGACGGCGAGGATCTCGTCGTGACCCA
TGGCGATGCCTGCTTGCCGAATATCATGGTGGAAAATGGCCGCTTTTCTGGATTCATCGACTGTGGCCGG
CTGGGTGTGGCGGACCGCTATCAGGACATAGCGTTGGCTACCCGTGATATTGCTGAAGAGCTTGGCGGCG
AATGGGCTGACCGCTTCCTCGTGCTTTACGGTATCGCCGCTCCCGATTCGCAGCGCATCGCCTTCTATCG
CCTTCTTGACGAGTTCTTCTGAGCGGGACTCTGGGGTTCGAAATGACCGACCAAGCGACGCCCAACCTGC
CATCACGATGGCCGCAATAAAATATCTTTATTTTCATTACATCTGTGTGTTGGTTTTTTGTGTGAATCGA
TAGCGATAAGGATCCTCTTTGCGCTTGCGTTTTCCCTTGTCCAGATAGCCCAGTAGCTGACATTCATCCG
GGGTCAGCACCGTTTCTGCGGACTGGCTTTCTACCCGGTATCAGCTCACTCAAAGGCGGTAATACGGTTA
TCCACAGAATCAGGGGATAACGCAGGAAAGAACATGTGAGCAAAAGGCCAGCAAAAGGCCAGGAACCGTA
AAAAGGCCGCGTTGCTGGCGTTTTTCCATAGGCTCCGCCCCCCTGACGAGCATCACAAAAATCGACGCTC
AAGTCAGAGGTGGCGAAACCCGACAGGACTATAAAGATACCAGGCGTTTCCCCCTGGAAGCTCCCTCGTG
CGCTCTCCTGTTCCGACCCTGCCGCTTACCGGATACCTGTCCGCCTTTCTCCCTTCGGGAAGCGTGGCGC
TTTCTCATAGCTCACGCTGTAGGTATCTCAGTTCGGTGTAGGTCGTTCGCTCCAAGCTGGGCTGTGTGCA
CGAACCCCCCGTTCAGCCCGACCGCTGCGCCTTATCCGGTAACTATCGTCTTGAGTCCAACCCGGTAAGA
CACGACTTATCGCCACTGGCAGCAGCCACTGGTAACAGGATTAGCAGAGCGAGGTATGTAGGCGGTGCTA
CAGAGTTCTTGAAGTGGTGGCCTAACTACGGCTACACTAGAAGGACAGTATTTGGTATCTGCGCTCTGCT
GAAGCCAGTTACCTTCGGAAAAAGAGTTGGTAGCTCTTGATCCGGCAAACAAACCACCGCTGGTAGCGGT
GGTTTTTTTGTTTGCAAGCAGCAGATTACGCGCAGAAAAAAAGGATTTCAAGAAGATCCTTTGATCTTTT
CTACGGGGTCTGACGCTCAGTGGAACGAAAACTCACGTTAAGGGATTTTGGTCATGAGATTATCAAAAAG
GATCTTCACCTAGATCCTTTTATAGTCCGGAAATACAGGAACGCACGCTGGATGGCCCTTCGCTGGGATG
GTGAAACCATGAAAAATGGCAGCTTCAGTGGATTAAGTGGGGGTAATGTGGCCTGTACCCTCTGGTTGCA
TAGGTATTCATACGGTTAAAATTTATCAGGCGCGATTGCGGCAGTTTTTCGGGTGGTTTGTTGCCATTTT
TACCTGTCTGCTGCCGTGATCGCGCTGAACGCGTTTTAGCGGTGCGTACAATTAAGGGATTATGGTAAAT
CCACTTACTGTCTGCCCTCGTAGCCATCGAGATAAACCGCAGTACTCCGGCCACGATGCGTCCGGCGTAG
AGGATCGAGATCT
